>Addgene plasmid #41376 | TAL3202 | depositor partial sequence | sequence record 55015 | TAL3202 sequence 2430 bps
TCTAGAGCTAGCACCATGGACTACAAAGACCATGACGGTGATTATAAAGATCATGACATCGATTACAAGG
ATGACGATGACAAGATGGCCCCCAAGAAGAAGAGGAAGGTGGGCATTCACCGCGGGGTACCTATGGTGGA
CTTGAGGACACTCGGTTATTCGCAACAGCAACAGGAGAAAATCAAGCCTAAGGTCAGGAGCACCGTCGCG
CAACACCACGAGGCGCTTGTGGGGCATGGCTTCACTCATGCGCATATTGTCGCGCTTTCACAGCACCCTG
CGGCGCTTGGGACGGTGGCTGTCAAATACCAAGATATGATTGCGGCCCTGCCCGAAGCCACGCACGAGGC
AATTGTAGGGGTCGGTAAACAGTGGTCGGGAGCGCGAGCACTTGAGGCGCTGCTGACTGTGGCGGGTGAG
CTTAGGGGGCCTCCGCTCCAGCTCGACACCGGGCAGCTGCTGAAGATCGCGAAGAGAGGGGGAGTAACAG
CGGTAGAGGCAGTGCACGCCTGGCGCAATGCGCTCACCGGGGCCCCCTTGAACCTGACCCCAGACCAGGT
AGTCGCAATCGCGAACAATAATGGGGGAAAGCAAGCCCTGGAAACCGTGCAAAGGTTGTTGCCGGTCCTT
TGTCAAGACCACGGCCTTACACCGGAGCAAGTCGTGGCCATTGCATCCCACGACGGTGGCAAACAGGCTC
TTGAGACGGTTCAGAGACTTCTCCCAGTTCTCTGTCAAGCCCACGGGCTGACTCCCGATCAAGTTGTAGC
GATTGCGAATAACAATGGAGGGAAACAAGCATTGGAGACTGTCCAACGGCTCCTTCCCGTGTTGTGTCAA
GCCCACGGTTTGACGCCTGCACAAGTGGTCGCCATCGCCAACAACAACGGCGGTAAGCAGGCGCTGGAAA
CAGTACAGCGCCTGCTGCCTGTACTGTGCCAGGATCATGGACTGACCCCAGACCAGGTAGTCGCAATCGC
GAACAATAATGGGGGAAAGCAAGCCCTGGAAACCGTGCAAAGGTTGTTGCCGGTCCTTTGTCAAGACCAC
GGCCTTACACCGGAGCAAGTCGTGGCCATTGCAAGCAACATCGGTGGCAAACAGGCTCTTGAGACGGTTC
AGAGACTTCTCCCAGTTCTCTGTCAAGCCCACGGGCTGACTCCCGATCAAGTTGTAGCGATTGCGTCGCA
TGACGGAGGGAAACAAGCATTGGAGACTGTCCAACGGCTCCTTCCCGTGTTGTGTCAAGCCCACGGTTTG
ACGCCTGCACAAGTGGTCGCCATCGCCAACAACAACGGCGGTAAGCAGGCGCTGGAAACAGTACAGCGCC
TGCTGCCTGTACTGTGCCAGGATCATGGACTGACCCCAGACCAGGTAGTCGCAATCGCGTCAAACGGAGG
GGGAAAGCAAGCCCTGGAAACCGTGCAAAGGTTGTTGCCGGTCCTTTGTCAAGACCACGGCCTTACACCG
GAGCAAGTCGTGGCCATTGCATCCCACGACGGTGGCAAACAGGCTCTTGAGACGGTTCAGAGACTTCTCC
CAGTTCTCTGTCAAGCCCACGGGCTGACTCCCGATCAAGTTGTAGCGATTGCGTCGCATGACGGAGGGAA
ACAAGCATTGGAGACTGTCCAACGGCTCCTTCCCGTGTTGTGTCAAGCCCACGGTTTGACGCCTGCACAA
GTGGTCGCCATCGCCTCGAATGGCGGCGGTAAGCAGGCGCTGGAAACAGTACAGCGCCTGCTGCCTGTAC
TGTGCCAGGATCATGGACTGACCCCAGACCAGGTAGTCGCAATCGCGAACAATAATGGGGGAAAGCAAGC
CCTGGAAACCGTGCAAAGGTTGTTGCCGGTCCTTTGTCAAGACCACGGCCTTACACCGGAGCAAGTCGTG
GCCATTGCAAGCAACATCGGTGGCAAACAGGCTCTTGAGACGGTTCAGAGACTTCTCCCAGTTCTCTGTC
AAGCCCACGGGCTGACTCCCGATCAAGTTGTAGCGATTGCGTCGAACATTGGAGGGAAACAAGCATTGGA
GACTGTCCAACGGCTCCTTCCCGTGTTGTGTCAAGCCCACGGTTTGACGCCTGCACAAGTGGTCGCCATC
GCCAACAACAACGGCGGTAAGCAGGCGCTGGAAACAGTACAGCGCCTGCTGCCTGTACTGTGCCAGGATC
ATGGACTGACACCCGAACAGGTGGTCGCCATTGCTAATAATAACGGAGGACGGCCAGCCTTGGAGTCCAT
CGTAGCCCAATTGTCCAGGCCCGATCCCGCGTTGGCTGCGTTAACGAATGACCATCTGGTGGCGTTGGCA
TGTCTTGGTGGACGACCCGCGCTCGATGCAGTCAAAAAGGGTCTGCCTCATGCTCCCGCATTGATCAAAA
GAACCAACCGGCGGATTCCCGAGAGAACTTCCCATCGAGTCGCGGGATCC
