>Addgene plasmid #41376 | TAL3202 | addgene partial sequence | sequence record 56341 | JDS-TALEN-F 5'-TAGGGGTCGGTAAACAGTGG-3'
GCGCTGCTGACTGTGGCGGGTGAGCTTAGGGGGCCTCCGCTCCAGCTCGACACCGGGCAGCTGCTGAAGA
TCGCGAAGAGAGGGGGAGTAACAGCGGTAGAGGCAGTGCACGCCTGGCGCAATGCGCTCACCGGGGCCCC
CTTGAACCTGACCCCAGACCAGGTAGTCGCAATCGCGAACAATAATGGGGGAAAGCAAGCCCTGGAAACC
GTGCAAAGGTTGTTGCCGGTCCTTTGTCAAGACCACGGCCTTACACCGGAGCAAGTCGTGGCCATTGCAT
CCCACGACGGTGGCAAACAGGCTCTTGAGACGGTTCAGAGACTTCTCCCAGTTCTCTGTCAAGCCCACGG
GCTGACTCCCGATCAAGTTGTAGCGATTGCGAATAACAATGGAGGGAAACAAGCATTGGAGACTGTCCAA
CGGCTCCTTCCCGTGTTGTGTCAAGCCCACGGTTTGACGCCTGCACAAGTGGTCGCCATCGCCAACAACA
ACGGCGGTAAGCAGGCGCTGGAAACAGTACAGCGCCTGCTGCCTGTACTGTGCCAGGATCATGGACTGAC
CCCAGACCAGGTAGTCGCAATCGCGAACAATAATGGGGGAAAGCAAGCCCTGGAAACCGTGCAAAGGTTG
TTGCCGGTCCTTTGTCAAGACCACGGCCTTACACCGGAGCAAGTCGTGGCCATTGCAAGCAACATCGGTG
GCAAACAGGCTCTTGAGACGGTTCAGAGACTTCTCCCAGTTCTCTGTCAAGCCCACGGGCTGACTCCCGA
TCAAGTTGTAGCGATTGCGTCGCATGACGGAGGGAAACAAGCATTGGAGACTGTCCAACGGCTCCTTCCC
GTGTTGTGTCAAGCCCACGGTTTGACGCCTGCACAAGTGGTCGCCATCGCCA
