[The description below was written by a language model from this plasmid's Addgene catalogue record.]
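Description:
TAL3202 is a TALEN expression plasmid encoding the left-hand monomer of a nuclease pair designed against the zebrafish (D. rerio) gene zbtb7b, also known as ThPOK. It is built on the JDS74 backbone, a roughly 6.4 kb vector classed as mammalian expression with a T7 element. It is maintained in E. coli as a high-copy plasmid under ampicillin selection. The record does not include a feature table, so the origin of replication and other backbone elements are not itemised. The use of a BGH reverse sequencing primer suggests a BGH polyadenylation region downstream of the coding sequence.

The insert of about 1.6 kb is an engineered TAL effector repeat array rather than the zbtb7b gene itself. It was cloned by restriction enzyme methods that destroyed both junction sites. The array sits in frame with backbone-encoded parts: a 3X FLAG tag at the N terminus for detection and a wild-type FokI cleavage domain at the C terminus. The array directs the fusion protein to a specific half-site in zbtb7b. Because FokI must dimerise to cut, this construct is intended to be used with a matching right-hand TALEN that binds the opposite strand nearby. Together the pair makes a double-strand break, and error-prone repair of that break can disrupt the gene.

Expression is driven by the CMV promoter in transfected cells. The T7 designation indicates that the coding sequence can also be transcribed in vitro to make mRNA, which fits the targeted gene disruption in zebrafish somatic cells described in the associated publication. The insert name indicates it belongs to a set of TALENs made for the zebrafish community.
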