Addgene plasmid #41376: TAL3202
Depositing lab: Keith Joung. Depositing organization: Massachusetts General Hospital. Publication: Targeted gene disruption in somatic zebrafish cells using engineered TALENs. Sander JD, Cade L, Khayter C, Reyon D, Peterson RT, Joung JK, Yeh JR. Nat Biotechnol. 2011 Aug 5;29(8):697-8. doi: 10.1038/nbt.1934. PubMed 21822241.
Backbone
  Vector backbone: JDS74
  Backbone manufacturer: Addgene plasmid #32288
  Backbone size w/o insert (bp): 6447
  Vector type: Mammalian Expression ; T7
Growth in bacteria
  Bacterial resistance: Ampicillin, 100 μg/mL
  Growth temperature: 37°C
  Growth strain: XL1 Blue
  Copy number: High Copy
Gene/Insert
  Gene/Insert name: ZebrafishCommunity-zbtb7b-Left (alt name: zbtb7b)
  Species: D. rerio (zebrafish)
  Insert size (bp): 1640
  Entrez Gene: zbtb7b (a.k.a. ThPOK, zgc:63489)
  Promoter: CMV
  Tag / fusion protein: 3X Flag (N terminal on backbone); WT FOKI (C terminal on backbone)
  Cloning method: Restriction Enzyme; 5′ cloning site N/A (destroyed during cloning); 3′ cloning site N/A (destroyed during cloning)
  Sequencing primers: 5′ CMV-F; 3′ BGH-rev
Terms and licenses: Academic/Nonprofit Terms; Industry Terms: Not Available to Industry
Depositor comments: Target binding site: TGCGGGACGTCCTGAAGG It is strongly recommended that users perform a diagnostic digest to verify this plasmid prior to use. For example, a double digest of the plasmid with BamHI and KpnI should result in two bands at 2.3kb and 5.8kb.
How to cite: TAL3202 was a gift from Keith Joung (Addgene plasmid # 41376 ; http://n2t.net/addgene:41376 ; RRID:Addgene_41376)
